Addgene plasmid #237343: pcDNA3_GMCL1BBO-FLAG
Purpose: transient overexpression in mammalian cells
Depositing lab: Michele Pagano. Depositing organization: NYU Grossman School of Medicine.
Backbone
  Vector backbone: pcDNA3
  Vector type: Mammalian Expression
Growth in bacteria
  Bacterial resistance: Ampicillin, 100 μg/mL
  Growth temperature: 37°C
  Growth strain: DH5alpha
  Copy number: High Copy
Gene/Insert
  Gene/Insert name: GMCL1
  Species: H. sapiens (human)
  Mutation: Truncation
  Entrez Gene: GMCL1 (a.k.a. BTBD13, GCL, GCL1, SPATA29)
  Promoter: CMV
  Tag / fusion protein: FLAG (C terminal on insert)
  Cloning method: Restriction Enzyme; 5′ cloning site Unknown (unknown if destroyed)
Terms and licenses: Academic/Nonprofit Terms; Industry Terms: Not Available to Industry
How to cite: pcDNA3_GMCL1BBO-FLAG was a gift from Michele Pagano (Addgene plasmid # 237343 ; http://n2t.net/addgene:237343 ; RRID:Addgene_237343)
