[The description below was written by a language model from this plasmid's Addgene catalogue record and pLannotate feature annotations shown in this document.]
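Description:
pcDNA3_GMCL1BBO-FLAG is a mammalian expression plasmid built on the pcDNA3 backbone for transient overexpression of a truncated form of human GMCL1 (germ cell-less 1; also known as BTBD13, GCL or SPATA29). It is propagated in E. coli through a high-copy ColE1/pUC-type origin with ampicillin selection from the β-lactamase gene, and it also carries an f1 phage origin. For mammalian cells, the backbone provides an SV40 early promoter driving the neomycin phosphotransferase gene, followed by an SV40 polyadenylation signal, which would allow G418 selection, although the stated purpose is transient expression.

The expression cassette consists of the human cytomegalovirus immediate-early enhancer and promoter, a GMCL1 coding fragment of about 900 nt, a C-terminal FLAG epitope for detection or immunoprecipitation, and the bovine growth hormone polyadenylation signal. T7 and SP6 phage promoters flank the insert, as is typical of pcDNA3, and can serve for in vitro transcription or as sequencing primer sites. The record lists the mutation only as "Truncation" and does not define the residues retained; the "BBO" in the name presumably designates the portion of the protein kept, but this is not explained in the record.

Several short annotations are partial matches and are probably not functional elements: a truncated HIV-1 LTR fragment, a Strep-Tag II fragment downstream of FLAG, and fragments of ble, lacI and bom. The construct suits studies of the domain function, interactions or localisation of GMCL1, a protein annotated as possibly acting in spermatogenesis and in regulating MDM2 and p53 levels.
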