Features (pLannotate 1.2.2; 23 found; start..end, strand, type, name):
     51..67      -  protein_bind   lac operator: The lac repressor binds to the lac operator to inhibit transcription in E. coli. This inhibition can be relieved by adding lactose or isopropyl-β-D-thiogalactopyranoside (IPTG). lac repressor encoded by lacI
     75..105     -  promoter       lac promoter: promoter for the E. coli lac operon
    120..141     -  protein_bind   CAP binding site: CAP binding activates transcription in the presence of cAMP. E. coli catabolite activator protein
    154..246     -  CDS            lacI (fragment): lac repressor; lacI; The lac repressor binds to the lac operator to inhibit transcription in E. coli. This inhibition can be relieved by adding lactose or isopropyl-β-D-thiogalactopyranoside (IPTG).
    429..1017    -  rep_origin     ori: high-copy-number ColE1/pMB1/pBR322/pUC origin of replication
   1188..2048    -  CDS            AmpR: β-lactamase; bla; confers resistance to ampicillin, carbenicillin, and related antibiotics
   2049..2153    -  promoter       AmpR promoter: bla
   2212..2264    -  misc_feature   bom (fragment): basis of mobility region from pBR322
   2419..2798    +  enhancer       CMV enhancer: human cytomegalovirus immediate early enhancer
   2799..3002    +  promoter       CMV promoter: human cytomegalovirus (CMV) immediate early promoter
   2998..3031    +  LTR            5' LTR (truncated) (fragment): truncated 5' long terminal repeat (LTR) from HIV-1
   3047..3065    +  promoter       T7 promoter: promoter for bacteriophage T7 RNA polymerase
   3123..4022    +  CDS            GMCL1 (fragment): GMCL1_HUMAN - Also known as BTBD13, GCL, SPATA29. Experimental evidence at protein level: Swiss-Prot protein existence level 1. Possible function in spermatogenesis. Enhances the degradation of MDM2 and increases the amount of p53 probably by modulating the nucleocytoplasmic transport (By similarity). From Homo sapiens (Human).
   4041..4061    +  CDS            FLAG (fragment): FLAG® epitope tag, followed by an enterokinase cleavage site
   4176..4195    +  CDS            Strep-Tag II (fragment): peptide that binds Strep-Tactin®, an engineered form of streptavidin
   4231..4249    -  promoter       SP6 promoter: promoter for bacteriophage SP6 RNA polymerase
   4275..4499    +  polyA_signal   bGH poly(A) signal: bovine growth hormone polyadenylation signal
   4503..4524    +  promoter       SV40 promoter (fragment): SV40 enhancer and early promoter
   4545..4973    +  rep_origin     f1 ori (sequence partly withheld): f1 bacteriophage origin of replication; arrow indicates direction of (+) strand synthesis
   4987..5316    +  promoter       SV40 promoter: SV40 enhancer and early promoter
   5383..6174    +  CDS            neo: KKA2_KLEPN - Also known as kan, nptII. Experimental evidence at protein level: Swiss-Prot protein existence level 1. Resistance to kanamycin, neomycin, paromomycin, ribostamycin, butirosin and gentamicin B. From Klebsiella pneumoniae.
   6198..6356    +  CDS            ble (fragment): BLE_KLEPN - Experimental evidence at protein level: Swiss-Prot protein existence level 1. Binding protein with a strong affinity to the bleomycin family of antibiotics. Binds to CL990; an antimitotic-antibiotic compound. From Klebsiella pneumoniae.
   6351..6472    +  polyA_signal   SV40 poly(A) signal: SV40 polyadenylation signal
>Addgene plasmid #237343 | pcDNA3_GMCL1BBO-FLAG | addgene full sequence | sequence record 473174 | Addgene NGS Result
TCTAGCTAGAGCTTGGCGTAATCATGGTCATAGCTGTTTCCTGTGTGAAATTGTTATCCGCTCACAATTC
CACACAACATACGAGCCGGAAGCATAAAGTGTAAAGCCTGGGGTGCCTAATGAGTGAGCTAACTCACATT
AATTGCGTTGCGCTCACTGCCCGCTTTCCAGTCGGGAAACCTGTCGTGCCAGCTGCATTAATGAATCGGC
CAACGCGCGGGGAGAGGCGGTTTGCGTATTGGGCGCTCTTCCGCTTCCTCGCTCACTGACTCGCTGCGCT
CGGTCGTTCGGCTGCGGCGAGCGGTATCAGCTCACTCAAAGGCGGTAATACGGTTATCCACAGAATCAGG
GGATAACGCAGGAAAGAACATGTGAGCAAAAGGCCAGCAAAAGGCCAGGAACCGTAAAAAGGCCGCGTTG
CTGGCGTTTTTCCATAGGCTCCGCCCCCCTGACGAGCATCACAAAAATCGACGCTCAAGTCAGAGGTGGC
GAAACCCGACAGGACTATAAAGATACCAGGCGTTTCCCCCTGGAAGCTCCCTCGTGCGCTCTCCTGTTCC
GACCCTGCCGCTTACCGGATACCTGTCCGCCTTTCTCCCTTCGGGAAGCGTGGCGCTTTCTCATAGCTCA
CGCTGTAGGTATCTCAGTTCGGTGTAGGTCGTTCGCTCCAAGCTGGGCTGTGTGCACGAACCCCCCGTTC
AGCCCGACCGCTGCGCCTTATCCGGTAACTATCGTCTTGAGTCCAACCCGGTAAGACACGACTTATCGCC
ACTGGCAGCAGCCACTGGTAACAGGATTAGCAGAGCGAGGTATGTAGGCGGTGCTACAGAGTTCTTGAAG
TGGTGGCCTAACTACGGCTACACTAGAAGAACAGTATTTGGTATCTGCGCTCTGCTGAAGCCAGTTACCT
TCGGAAAAAGAGTTGGTAGCTCTTGATCCGGCAAACAAACCACCGCTGGTAGCGGTGGTTTTTTTGTTTG
CAAGCAGCAGATTACGCGCAGAAAAAAAGGATCTCAAGAAGATCCTTTGATCTTTTCTACGGGGTCTGAC
GCTCAGTGGAACGAAAACTCACGTTAAGGGATTTTGGTCATGAGATTATCAAAAAGGATCTTCACCTAGA
TCCTTTTAAATTAAAAATGAAGTTTTAAATCAATCTAAAGTATATATGAGTAAACTTGGTCTGACAGTTA
CCAATGCTTAATCAGTGAGGCACCTATCTCAGCGATCTGTCTATTTCGTTCATCCATAGTTGCCTGACTC
CCCGTCGTGTAGATAACTACGATACGGGAGGGCTTACCATCTGGCCCCAGTGCTGCAATGATACCGCGAG
ACCCACGCTCACCGGCTCCAGATTTATCAGCAATAAACCAGCCAGCCGGAAGGGCCGAGCGCAGAAGTGG
TCCTGCAACTTTATCCGCCTCCATCCAGTCTATTAATTGTTGCCGGGAAGCTAGAGTAAGTAGTTCGCCA
GTTAATAGTTTGCGCAACGTTGTTGCCATTGCTACAGGCATCGTGGTGTCACGCTCGTCGTTTGGTATGG
CTTCATTCAGCTCCGGTTCCCAACGATCAAGGCGAGTTACATGATCCCCCATGTTGTGCAAAAAAGCGGT
TAGCTCCTTCGGTCCTCCGATCGTTGTCAGAAGTAAGTTGGCCGCAGTGTTATCACTCATGGTTATGGCA
GCACTGCATAATTCTCTTACTGTCATGCCATCCGTAAGATGCTTTTCTGTGACTGGTGAGTACTCAACCA
AGTCATTCTGAGAATAGTGTATGCGGCGACCGAGTTGCTCTTGCCCGGCGTCAATACGGGATAATACCGC
GCCACATAGCAGAACTTTAAAAGTGCTCATCATTGGAAAACGTTCTTCGGGGCGAAAACTCTCAAGGATC
TTACCGCTGTTGAGATCCAGTTCGATGTAACCCACTCGTGCACCCAACTGATCTTCAGCATCTTTTACTT
TCACCAGCGTTTCTGGGTGAGCAAAAACAGGAAGGCAAAATGCCGCAAAAAAGGGAATAAGGGCGACACG
GAAATGTTGAATACTCATACTCTTCCTTTTTCAATATTATTGAAGCATTTATCAGGGTTATTGTCTCATG
AGCGGATACATATTTGAATGTATTTAGAAAAATAAACAAATAGGGGTTCCGCGCACATTTCCCCGAAAAG
TGCCACCTGACGTCGACGGATCGGGAGATCTCCCGATCCCCTATGGTGCACTCTCAGTACAATCTGCTCT
GATGCCGCATAGTTAAGCCAGTATCTGCTCCCTGCTTGTGTGTTGGAGGTCGCTGAGTAGTGCGCGAGCA
AAATTTAAGCTACAACAAGGCAAGGCTTGACCGACAATTGCATGAAGAATCTGCTTAGGGTTAGGCGTTT
TGCGCTGCTTCGCGATGTACGGGCCAGATATACGCGTTGACATTGATTATTGACTAGTTATTAATAGTAA
TCAATTACGGGGTCATTAGTTCATAGCCCATATATGGAGTTCCGCGTTACATAACTTACGGTAAATGGCC
CGCCTGGCTGACCGCCCAACGACCCCCGCCCATTGACGTCAATAATGACGTATGTTCCCATAGTAACGCC
AATAGGGACTTTCCATTGACGTCAATGGGTGGAGTATTTACGGTAAACTGCCCACTTGGCAGTACATCAA
GTGTATCATATGCCAAGTACGCCCCCTATTGACGTCAATGACGGTAAATGGCCCGCCTGGCATTATGCCC
AGTACATGACCTTATGGGACTTTCCTACTTGGCAGTACATCTACGTATTAGTCATCGCTATTACCATGGT
GATGCGGTTTTGGCAGTACATCAATGGGCGTGGATAGCGGTTTGACTCACGGGGATTTCCAAGTCTCCAC
CCCATTGACGTCAATGGGAGTTTGTTTTGGCACCAAAATCAACGGGACTTTCCAAAATGTCGTAACAACT
CCGCCCCATTGACGCAAATGGGCGGTAGGCGTGTACGGTGGGAGGTCTATATAAGCAGAGCTCTCTGGCT
AACTAGAGAACCCACTGCTTACTGGCTTATCGAAATTAATACGACTCACTATAGGGAGACCCAAGCTTGG
TACCGAGCTCGGATCCACTAGTAACGGCCGCCAGTGTGCTGGATGGGATCGTTGAGCAGCCGGGTGCTGC
GCCAGCCAAGACCAGCCCTTGCCCAGCAGGCGCAGGGTGCCAGGGCGGGGGGCTCGGCCCGGAGGCCGGA
CACTGGAGACGATGCGGCGGGCCACGGATTCTGTTACTGTGCGGGCAGCCACAAGCGCAAGCGGAGCAGC
GGGTCCTTCTGCTACTGTCACCCTGACTCGGAGACGGACGAGGATGAGGAGGAGGGGGACGAGCAGCAGC
GGCTCCTCAACACCCCTCGAAGGAAAAAATTAAAGAGTACATCTAAATATATTTATCAAACATTATTTTT
GAATGGTGAAAACAGTGACATTAAGATTTGTGCTCTAGGAGAAGAATGGAGCTTACACAAAATATATTTA
TGTCAATCTGGCTACTTTTCTAGTATGTTCAGTGGTTCTTGGAAAGAATCCAGCATGAATATTATTGAAC
TGGAGATTCCTGACCAGAACATTGATGTAGAAGCACTGCAGGTTGCATTTGGTTCACTGTATCGAGATGA
TGTCTTGATAAAGCCCAGTCGAGTTGTTGCCATTTTGGCAGCAGCTTGTTTGCTGCAGTTGGACGGTTTA
ATACAGCAGTGTGGTGAGACAATGAAGGAAACAGTTAATGTGAAAACTGTATGTGGCTATTACACATCAG
CAGGGACCTATGGATTAGATTCTGTAAAGAAAAAGTGCCTTGAATGGCTTCTAAACAATTTGATGACTCA
CCAGAATGTTGAACTTTTTAAAGAACTCAGTATAAATGTCATGAAACAGCTCATTGGTTCATCTAACTTA
TTTGTGATGCAAGTGGAGATGGATATATACACTGCTCTAAAAAAGTGGATGTTCCTTCAACTTGTGCCTT
CTTGGAATGGATCTTTAAAACAGCTTTTGACAGGAGGATCAGGAATGGACTACAAGGACGACGATGACAA
GGTACCAGGATCTATGGATTATAAAGATGATGATGATAAAGGGTCGGCCGCCAGCTGGAGCCACCCTCAG
TTCGAGAAGGGAGGAGGAAGCGGCGGAGGCAGCGGAGGAGGAAGCTGGAGCCACCCGCAGTTCGAGAAAG
GAGCTGGATCCTGAGTCTAGAGGGCCCTATTCTATAGTGTCACCTAAATGCTAGAGCTCGCTGATCAGCC
TCGACTGTGCCTTCTAGTTGCCAGCCATCTGTTGTTTGCCCCTCCCCCGTGCCTTCCTTGACCCTGGAAG
GTGCCACTCCCACTGTCCTTTCCTAATAAAATGAGGAAATTGCATCGCATTGTCTGAGTAGGTGTCATTC
TATTCTGGGGGGTGGGGTGGGGCAGGACAGCAAGGGGGAGGATTGGGAAGACAATAGCAGGCATGCTGGG
GATGCGGTGGGCTCTATGGCTTCTGAGGCGGAAAGAACCAGCTGGGGCTCTAGGGGGTATCCCC
[124 nt withheld, positions 4545-4668]
C
[91 nt withheld, positions 4670-4760]
A
[49 nt withheld, positions 4762-4810]
CCTTTGACGTTGGAGTCCACGTTCTTT
[37 nt withheld, positions 4838-4874]
ACCCTATCTCGGTCTATTCTTTTGATTTATAAGGGATTTTGCCGATTTCGGCCTATTGGTTAAAAAATGA
GCTGATTTAACAAAAATTTAACGCGAATTAATTCTGTGGAATGTGTGTCAGTTAGGGTGTGGAAAGTCCC
CAGGCTCCCCAGCAGGCAGAAGTATGCAAAGCATGCATCTCAATTAGTCAGCAACCAGGTGTGGAAAGTC
CCCAGGCTCCCCAGCAGGCAGAAGTATGCAAAGCATGCATCTCAATTAGTCAGCAACCATAGTCCCGCCC
CTAACTCCGCCCATCCCGCCCCTAACTCCGCCCAGTTCCGCCCATTCTCCGCCCCATGGCTGACTAATTT
TTTTTATTTATGCAGAGGCCGAGGCCGCCTCTGCCTCTGAGCTATTCCAGAAGTAGTGAGGAGGCTTTTT
TGGAGGCCTAGGCTTTTGCAAAAAGCTCCCGGGAGCTTGTATATCCATTTTCGGATCTGATCAAGAGACA
GGATGAGGATCGTTTCGCATGATTGAACAAGATGGATTGCACGCAGGTTCTCCGGCCGCTTGGGTGGAGA
GGCTATTCGGCTATGACTGGGCACAACAGACAATCGGCTGCTCTGATGCCGCCGTGTTCCGGCTGTCAGC
GCAGGGGCGCCCGGTTCTTTTTGTCAAGACCGACCTGTCCGGTGCCCTGAATGAACTGCAGGACGAGGCA
GCGCGGCTATCGTGGCTGGCCACGACGGGCGTTCCTTGCGCAGCTGTGCTCGACGTTGTCACTGAAGCGG
GAAGGGACTGGCTGCTATTGGGCGAAGTGCCGGGGCAGGATCTCCTGTCATCTCACCTTGCTCCTGCCGA
GAAAGTATCCATCATGGCTGATGCAATGCGGCGGCTGCATACGCTTGATCCGGCTACCTGCCCATTCGAC
CACCAAGCGAAACATCGCATCGAGCGAGCACGTACTCGGATGGAAGCCGGTCTTGTCGATCAGGATGATC
TGGACGAAGAGCATCAGGGGCTCGCGCCAGCCGAACTGTTCGCCAGGCTCAAGGCGCGCATGCCCGACGG
CGAGGATCTCGTCGTGACCCATGGCGATGCCTGCTTGCCGAATATCATGGTGGAAAATGGCCGCTTTTCT
GGATTCATCGACTGTGGCCGGCTGGGTGTGGCGGACCGCTATCAGGACATAGCGTTGGCTACCCGTGATA
TTGCTGAAGAGCTTGGCGGCGAATGGGCTGACCGCTTCCTCGTGCTTTACGGTATCGCCGCTCCCGATTC
GCAGCGCATCGCCTTCTATCGCCTTCTTGACGAGTTCTTCTGAGCGGGACTCTGGGGTTCGAAATGACCG
ACCAAGCGACGCCCAACCTGCCATCACGAGATTTCGATTCCACCGCCGCCTTCTATGAAAGGTTGGGCTT
CGGAATCGTTTTCCGGGACGCCGGCTGGATGATCCTCCAGCGCGGGGATCTCATGCTGGAGTTCTTCGCC
CACCCCAACTTGTTTATTGCAGCTTATAATGGTTACAAATAAAGCAATAGCATCACAAATTTCACAAATA
AAGCATTTTTTTCACTGCATTCTAGTTGTGGTTTGTCCAAACTCATCAATGTATCTTATCATGTCTGTAT
ACCGTCGACC
