>Addgene plasmid #237343 | pcDNA3_GMCL1BBO-FLAG | depositor partial sequence | sequence record 466130 | pcDNA3_GMCL1BBO-FLAG sequence 1023 bps
CTTGGTACCGTGTGCTGGATGGGATCGTTGAGCAGCCGGGTGCTGCGCCAGCCAAGACCAGCCCTTGCCC
AGCAGGCGCAGGGTGCCAGGGCGGGGGGCTCGGCCCGGAGGCCGGACACTGGAGACGATGCGGCGGGCCA
CGGATTCTGTTACTGTGCGGGCAGCCACAAGCGCAAGCGGAGCAGCGGGTCCTTCTGCTACTGTCACCCT
GACTCGGAGACGGACGAGGATGAGGAGGAGGGGGACGAGCAGCAGCGGCTCCTCAACACCCCTCGAAGGA
AAAAATTAAAGAGTACATCTAAATATATTTATCAAACATTATTTTTGAATGGTGAAAACAGTGACATTAA
GATTTGTGCTCTAGGAGAAGAATGGAGCTTACACAAAATATATTTATGTCAATCTGGCTACTTTTCTAGT
ATGTTCAGTGGTTCTTGGAAAGAATCCAGCATGAATATTATTGAACTGGAGATTCCTGACCAGAACATTG
ATGTAGAAGCACTGCAGGTTGCATTTGGTTCACTGTATCGAGATGATGTCTTGATAAAGCCCAGTCGAGT
TGTTGCCATTTTGGCAGCAGCTTGTTTGCTGCAGTTGGACGGTTTAATACAGCAGTGTGGTGAGACAATG
AAGGAAACAGTTAATGTGAAAACTGTATGTGGCTATTACACATCAGCAGGGACCTATGGATTAGATTCTG
TAAAGAAAAAGTGCCTTGAATGGCTTCTAAACAATTTGATGACTCACCAGAATGTTGAACTTTTTAAAGA
ACTCAGTATAAATGTCATGAAACAGCTCATTGGTTCATCTAACTTATTTGTGATGCAAGTGGAGATGGAT
ATATACACTGCTCTAAAAAAGTGGATGTTCCTTCAACTTGTGCCTTCTTGGAATGGATCTTTAAAACAGC
TTTTGACAGGAGGATCAGGAATGGACTACAAGGACGACGATGACAAGGTACCAGGATCTATGGATTATAA
AGATGATGATGATAAAGGGTCGGCCGCCAGCTAGGGATCCACT
